Addgene plasmid #84534: pAG415-GPDp-EGFP-rap1-K3CR
Purpose: This plasmid can be used to express EGFP-tagged Rap1K3CR from the GDP promoter in yeast
Depositing lab: Jorrit Enserink. Depositing organization: Oslo University Hospital Rikshospitalet. Publication: Sumoylation of Rap1 mediates the recruitment of TFIID to promote transcription of ribosomal protein genes. Chymkowitch P, Nguea AP, Aanes H, Koehler CJ, Thiede B, Lorenz S, Meza-Zepeda LA, Klungland A, Enserink JM. Genome Res. 2015 Jun;25(6):897-906. doi: 10.1101/gr.185793.114. Epub 2015 Mar 23. PubMed 25800674.
Backbone
  Vector backbone: pAG415
  Vector type: Yeast Expression
  Selectable markers: LEU2
Growth in bacteria
  Bacterial resistance: Ampicillin, 100 μg/mL
  Growth temperature: 37°C
  Growth strain: DH5alpha
  Copy number: Unknown
Gene/Insert
  Gene/Insert name: RAP1
  Species: S. cerevisiae (budding yeast)
  Mutation: K(462,463,651)R
  Entrez Gene: RAP1 (a.k.a. YNL216W, GRC4, GRF1, TBA1, TUF1)
  Promoter: GPD
  Tag / fusion protein: EGFP (N terminal on insert)
  Cloning method: Gateway Cloning
  Sequencing primers: 5′ GPDpro-F; 3′ pBluescript-KS
Terms and licenses: Academic/Nonprofit Terms; Industry Terms: Not Available to Industry
How to cite: pAG415-GPDp-EGFP-rap1-K3CR was a gift from Jorrit Enserink (Addgene plasmid # 84534 ; http://n2t.net/addgene:84534 ; RRID:Addgene_84534)
