[The description below was written by a language model from this plasmid's Addgene catalogue record.]
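Description:
pAG415-GPDp-EGFP-rap1-K3CR is a yeast expression plasmid built on the pAG415 backbone, one of the Gateway-compatible yeast vector series. It is a shuttle vector: in E. coli it is maintained under ampicillin selection, and in Saccharomyces cerevisiae it is selected through the LEU2 auxotrophic marker, which allows growth of leu2 strains without leucine. The "415" designation conventionally indicates a low-copy centromeric (CEN/ARS) LEU2 vector, but the record lists the copy number as unknown and includes no feature table. The replication origins and terminator therefore cannot be confirmed from the information given.

The insert, introduced by Gateway recombination, is the S. cerevisiae RAP1 gene (YNL216W), which encodes an essential DNA-binding transcription factor. It carries three lysine-to-arginine substitutions at positions 462, 463 and 651, which give the "K3CR" allele its name. Expression is driven by the GPD promoter, a strong constitutive yeast promoter taken from a glyceraldehyde-3-phosphate dehydrogenase gene. EGFP is fused to the N terminus of Rap1, so the protein can be followed by fluorescence or detected and captured with GFP-directed reagents.

The associated publication deals with Rap1 sumoylation and its role in recruiting TFIID to ribosomal protein genes. Lysine-to-arginine changes remove potential SUMO acceptor residues while preserving positive charge, so this construct most plausibly provides a sumoylation-deficient Rap1 for comparison with the wild-type protein, although the record does not state this explicitly. The stated purpose is simply to express EGFP-tagged Rap1-K3CR from the GPD promoter in yeast.
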