>Addgene plasmid #84534 | pAG415-GPDp-EGFP-rap1-K3CR | addgene partial sequence | sequence record 165600 | GPDpro-F 5'-CGGTAGGTATTGATTGTAATTCTG-3'
AATTCTACTTTTATAGTTAGTCTTTTTTTTAGTTTTAAAACACCAGAACTTAGTTTCGACGGATTCTAGA
ACTAGTGGATCCCCCGGGACAAAATGGTGAGCAAGGGCGAGGAGCTGTTCACCGGGGTGGTGCCCATCCT
GGTCGAGCTGGACGGCGACGTAAACGGCCACAAGTTCAGCGTGTCCGGCGAGGGCGAGGGCGATGCCACC
TACGGCAAGCTGACCCTGAAGTTCATCTGCACCACCGGCAAGCTGCCCGTGCCCTGGCCCACCCTCGTGA
CCACCCTGACCTACGGCGTGCAGTGCTTCAGCCGCTACCCCGACCACATGAAGCAGCACGACTTCTTCAA
GTCCGCCATGCCCGAAGGCTACGTCCAGGAGCGCACCATCTTCTTCAAGGACGACGGCAACTACAAGACC
CGCGCCGAGGTGAAGTTCGAGGGCGACACCCTGGTGAACCGCATCGAGCTGAAGGGCATCGACTTCAAGG
AGGACGGCAACATCCTGGGGCACAAGCTGGAGTACAACTACAACAGCCACAACGTCTATATCATGGCCGA
CAAGCAGAAGAACGGCATCAAGGTGAACTTCAAGATCCGCCACAACATCGAGGACGGCAGCGTGCAGCTC
GCCGACCACTACCAGCAGAACACCCCCATCGGCGACGGCCCCGTGCTGCTGCCCGACAACCACTACCTGA
GCACCCAGTCCGCCCTGAGCAAAGACCCCAACGAGAAGCGCGATCACATGGTCCTGCTGGAGTTCGTGAC
CGCCGCCGGGATCACTCTCGGCATGGACGAGCTGTACAAGGGTGGACCAGGTGGTGGACATCAAACAAGT
TTGTACAAAAAAGCAGGCTACAAAATGTCTAGTCCAGATGATTTTGAAACTGCACCAGCAGAATATGTTG
ATGCATTGGATCCGAGTATGGTCGTTGTTGACAGTGGTTCTGCTGCAGTCACAGCGCCATCGGATTC
