>Addgene plasmid #84534 | pAG415-GPDp-EGFP-rap1-K3CR | addgene partial sequence | sequence record 165601 | RAP1-F 5'-gcagatgaggggaatgcatc-3'
GATTTCGAGAGGCGCTTTGCCCTCCCACAATAAAGCTTCTTTTACAGATGAGGAAGATGAGTTTATTTTG
GATGTTGTGAGAAAAAATCCAACCAGGCGTACAACACATACTCTTTACGATGAAATATCCCATTATGTGC
CTAACCACACGGGTAATTCTATTAGGCACCGATTTAGAGTCTATCTTTCCAAAAGACTAGAGTACGTTTA
TGAGGTTGACAAGTTTGGTAAATTGGTTAGAGACGACGATGGAAATCTGATAAAGACTAAAGTTTTGCCA
CCATCAATTAAAAGGAAATTTTCAGCAGATGAAGATTACACTTTGGCAATCGCGGTCAGAAGACAGTTTT
ATCGTGATTTGTTTCAAATCGACCCTGATACTGGAAGATCACTTATCACAGATGAGGATACACCCACTGC
TATAGCGAGGAGGAATATGACAATGGATCCAAATCATGTGCCAGGGAGTGAACCCAACTTTGCAGCTTAC
AGAACCCAAAGCCGTAGGGGACCGATTGCACGAGAATTTTTCAAGCATTTTGCCGAAGAGCATGCAGCAC
ATACTGAGAATGCTTGGAGAGATAGGTTTAGGAAGTTTCTTCTCGCTTACGGCATTGATGATTATATTAG
TTATTATGAAGCTGAAAAAGCTCAGAATAGAGAGCCGGAACCGATGAAGAACCTCACCAATAGACCCAAG
AGGCCTGGCGTTCCCACTCCTGGCAATTATAACTCTGCCGCCAAGAGGGCAAGAAATTATAGTTCTCAAA
GAAATGTTCAGCCTACTGCCAATGCAGCGTCCGCTAATGCTGCTGCCGCTGCTGCTGCCGCTGCTTCCAA
CTCTTACGCTATACCAGAAAACGAATTACTGGACGAAGATACCATGAATTTCATTTCCAGTTTAAGAAAT
GATCTATCCAATATTTCAAATAGTTTGCCCTTTGAGTATCCACACGAGATTGCGGAAGCTATAAGAAGCG
ATTTTTCGAATGAAGATATATATGATAATATTGATCCTGA
